Addgene plasmid #8541: HOXB9 (murine) HIS-tag pET
Depositing lab: Corey Largman. Depositing organization: San Francisco VA Health Care System. Publication: Pbx modulation of Hox homeodomain amino-terminal arms establishes different DNA-binding specificities across the Hox locus. Chang CP, Brocchieri L, Shen WF, Largman C, Cleary ML. Mol Cell Biol 1996 Apr;16(4):1734-45. PubMed 8657149.
Backbone
  Vector backbone: pET28b
  Backbone size w/o insert (bp): 5400
  Vector type: Bacterial Expression
Growth in bacteria
  Bacterial resistance: Kanamycin, 50 μg/mL
  Growth temperature: 37°C
  Growth strain: DH5alpha
  Copy number: High Copy
Gene/Insert
  Gene/Insert name: HOXB9 (alt names: HOX2E; HOX2.5)
  Species: M. musculus (mouse)
  Insert size (bp): 1000
  Mutation: Missing the first 13 amino acids of HOXB9; makes protein by Western
  GenBank ID: M34857
  Entrez Gene: Hoxb9 (a.k.a. Hox-2.5)
  Tag / fusion protein: T7 (N terminal on backbone); His (N terminal on backbone)
  Cloning method: Restriction Enzyme; 5′ cloning site SalI (not destroyed); 3′ cloning site NotI (not destroyed)
  Sequencing primers: 5′ T7
Resource information
  A portion of this plasmid was derived from a plasmid made by: William McGinnis
Terms and licenses: Academic/Nonprofit Terms; Industry Terms: Not Available to Industry
How to cite: HOXB9 (murine) HIS-tag pET was a gift from Corey Largman (Addgene plasmid # 8541 ; http://n2t.net/addgene:8541 ; RRID:Addgene_8541)
