[The description below was written by a language model from this plasmid's Addgene catalogue record.]
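Description:
HOXB9 (murine) HIS-tag pET is a bacterial expression plasmid built on the pET28b backbone (about 5.4 kb without insert) for producing recombinant mouse HOXB9 protein in E. coli. It is selected with kanamycin and is listed as high copy, with a standard cloning strain used for propagation. No feature table accompanies the record, so the promoter and origin are not explicitly stated. However, pET28-series vectors generally drive expression from a T7 promoter under lac operator control, which requires a host supplying T7 RNA polymerase for protein production. The listing of a T7 primer for sequencing from the 5′ end is consistent with that arrangement.

The insert is roughly 1 kb of murine Hoxb9 (also known as Hox-2.5 or HOX2E), a homeodomain transcription factor, cloned between SalI and NotI sites that both remain intact. The coding sequence lacks the first 13 amino acids of HOXB9, and the record notes that protein expression was confirmed by Western blot. Two backbone-encoded tags are fused at the N terminus. The polyhistidine tag allows purification by immobilised metal affinity chromatography, and the T7 epitope tag allows antibody detection.

The associated publication examines how Pbx proteins modulate the DNA-binding specificity of Hox homeodomain proteins across the Hox locus. This suggests the plasmid served as a source of tagged HOXB9 for in vitro DNA-binding and protein interaction studies, although the record does not spell out a specific use. Part of the plasmid derives from a construct made in another laboratory.
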