>Addgene plasmid #8541 | HOXB9 (murine) HIS-tag pET | addgene partial sequence | sequence record 17378 | T7 5'-TAATACGACTCACTATAGGG-3'
AATTTTNTTTAACTTTAAGAAGGAGATATACCATGGGCAGCAGCCNTCATCATCATCATCACAGCAGCGG
CCTGGTGCCGCGCGGCAGCCATATGGCTAGCATGACTGGTGGACAGCAAATGGGTCGGGATCCGAATTCG
AGCTCCGTCGACTCGATCATAAGTCACGAGAGCGAGGACGCGCCTCCAGCCAAGTTTCCTTCGGGCCAGT
ACGCGAACCCGCGGCAGCCGGGCCACGCCGAGCACCTGGACTTCCCCTCGTGCAGCTTCCAGCCCAAAGC
GCCGGTGTTCGGCGCCTCCTGGGCGCCGCTGAGCCCGCACGCCTCGGGGAGCCTGCCGTCTGTCTACCAC
CCCTACCTGCAGCCCCAGGGCGCGCCGGCGGCCGAAAGCAGGTACCTCCGCACCTGGCTAGAGCCAGCGC
CGCGCGCCGAGGCCGCCCCGGGGCAGGGCCAGGCGGCCGTGAAGGCGGAGCCGCTGCTGGGCGCGCCGGG
GGAGCTGCTCAAACAGGGCACGCCCGAGTACAGTTTGGAAACTTCGGCGGGCAGGGAGGCTGTCCTGTCT
AATCAAAGAGCTGGCTACGGGGACAATAAAATTTGCGAAGGAAGCGAGGACAAAGAGAGGCCGGATCAAA
CCAACCCCTCTGCCAACTGGCTGCACGCCCGCTCTTCCCGGAAAAAGCGCTGTCCCTACACCAAATACCA
GACGCTGGAGCTAGAGAAGGAGTTTCTGTTCNATATGTACCTCACCAGGGACCGCAGGCATGAAGTGGCC
AGACTCCTCAATCTGAGTGAGAGACAAGTCAAAATCTGGTTTCAGAACCGGCGGATGAAAATGAAGAANA
NGAA
